>Addgene plasmid #130023 | pRDAX-544 N-Tag Venus210[1] L20 Tln1(rod) EBPF2 | depositor full sequence | sequence record 249401 | Full Sequence
GCCTGCCTCCAGGCCTCAATATTGGCCATTAGCCATATTATTCATTGGTTATATAGCATAAATCAATATT
GGCTATTGGCCATTGCATACGTTGTATCTATATCATAATATGTACATTTATATTGGCTCATGTCCAATAT
GACCGCCATGTTGGCATTGATTATTGACTAGTTATTAATAGTAATCAATTACGGGGTCATTAGTTCATAG
CCCATATATGGAGTTCCGCGTTACATAACTTACGGTAAATGGCCCGCCTGGCTGACCGCCCAACGACCCC
CGCCCATTGACGTCAATAATGACGTATGTTCCCATAGTAACGCCAATAGGGACTTTCCATTGACGTCAAT
GGGTGGAGTATTTACGGTAAACTGCCCACTTGGCAGTACATCAAGTGTATCATATGCCAAGTCCGCCCCC
TATTGACGTCAATGACGGTAAATGGCCCGCCTGGCATTATGCCCAGTACATGACCTTACGGGACTTTCCT
ACTTGGCAGTACATCTACGTATTAGTCATCGCTATTACCATGGTGATGCGGTTTTGGCAGTACACCAATG
GGCGTGGATAGCGGTTTGACTCACGGGGATTTCCAAGTCTCCACCCCATTGACGTCAATGGGAGTTTGTT
TTGGCACCAAAATCAACGGGACTTTCCAAAATGTCGTAATAACCCCGCCCCGTTGACGCAAATGGGCGGT
AGGCGTGTACGGTGGGAGGTCTATATAAGCAGAGCTCGTTTAGTGAACCGTCAGATCACTAGAAGCTTTA
TTGCGGTAGTTTATCACAGTTAAATTGCTAACGCAGTCAGTGCTTCTGACACAACAGTCTCGAACTTAAG
CTGCAGAAGTTGGTCGTGAGGCACTGGGCAGGTAAGTATCAAGGTTACAAGACAGGTTTAAGGAGACCAA
TAGAAACTGGGCTTGTCGAGACAGAGAAGACTCTTGCGTTTCTGATAGGCACCTATTGGTCTTACTGACA
TCCACTTTGCCTTTCTCTCCACAGGTGTCCACTCCCAGGCCACCATGGTGTCAAAGGGAGAAGAGTTGTT
TACCGGTGTTGTTCCCATACTGGTGGAACTGGATGGTGACGTCAATGGACACAAGTTTAGCGTTTCTGGC
GAAGGAGAAGGCGATGCTACCTATGGCAAACTGACCCTCAAACTGATCTGTACGACTGGAAAGTTGCCTG
TACCTTGGCCAACACTGGTCACAACCTTGGGCTATGGGCTGCAATGCTTTGCCCGTTATCCTGATCACAT
GAAGCAACATGACTTCTTTAAGTCTGCTATGCCAGAGGGATATGTGCAGGAACGGACTATCTTCTTCAAG
GACGACGGCAACTACAAGACGAGAGCTGAGGTGAAATTTGAGGGTGACACACTGGTGAATCGCATAGAGC
TGAAAGGCATCGACTTCAAAGAAGATGGGAATATTCTCGGGCATAAACTCGAGTACAACTACAATTCCCA
CAACGTGTACATCACTGCCGATAAGCAGAAGAATGGGATTAAGGCGAACTTCAAGATCCGACACAACATC
GAGGATGGTGGGGTCCAGCTTGCCGACCATTATCAGCAGAACACACCCATTGGGGATGGACCAGTCCTGT
TGCCGGATAACCACTACCTCAGTTACCAGAGCAAACTGTCCAAAGGGAGTCCTGGCGGTGGATCCGGAGG
CTCTGGGAGCTCTGCCAGCGGTGGCAGCACCTCCGCTGTGTCTGGTATCATTGCTGACCTCGACACCACC
ATCATGTTCGCTACTGCTGGCACACTTAACCGTGAGGGTGCTGAAACTTTTGCTGACCACCGGGAGGGTA
TCTTAAAGACAGCAAAGGTTCTTGTGGAGGACACCAAGGTCCTAGTGCAGAATGCAGCTGGGAGCCAGGA
GAAGTTGGCACAAGCCGCCCAGTCCTCCGTGGCCACCATTACCCGCCTCGCTGATGTGGTCAAGCTCGGT
GCAGCCAGCCTAGGAGCCGAAGACCCTGAAACTCAGGTGGTGCTGATCAATGCAGTAAAGGACGTAGCCA
AGGCCCTGGGTGACCTCATCAGCGCTACGAAGGCTGCAGCGGGCAAAGTTGGGGATGACCCTGCAGTGTG
GCAGCTCAAGAACTCTGCCAAGGTGATGGTGACCAATGTGACATCATTGCTCAAGACAGTGAAGGCTGTG
GAAGATGAGGCCACCAAAGGCACACGGGCCCTAGAGGCAACCACAGAGCACATACGTCAGGAACTGGCGG
TCTTCTGTTCCCCAGAGCCACCTGCCAAGACCTCTACCCCTGAAGACTTCATCCGAATGACCAAGGGTAT
TACTATGGCAACAGCCAAAGCCGTTGCTGCTGGCAATTCCTGTCGACAGGAAGATGTCATTGCCACAGCC
AATCTGAGCCGACGGGCTATTGCGGACATGCTTCGGGCTTGCAAGGAAGCAGCTTTCCACCCAGAAGTGG
CGCCTGATGTACGGCTCCGAGCCCTGCACTATGGCCGGGAGTGTGCCAATGGTTACCTGGAACTGCTGGA
CCACGTGCTGCTGACCCTTCAGAAGCCAAACCCAGACCTGAAGCAGCAGCTAACTGGACACTCAAAGCGG
GTTGCTGGCTCTGTGACTGAGCTCATCCAGGCTGCTGAAGCCATGAAAGGAACAGAGTGGGTGGACCCAG
AGGACCCTACTGTCATTGCTGAGAATGAGCTCTTGGGAGCCGCAGCCGCCATCGAGGCTGCAGCCAAGAA
GCTGGAGCAGCTGAAGCCCAGGGCCAAACCCAAGGAGGCGGATGAGTCCTTGAACTTTGAGGAACAATAA
GAATTCAGATCCGCCCCTCTCCCTCCCCCCCCCCTAACGTTACTGGCCGAAGCCGCTTGGAATAAGGCCG
GTGTGCGTTTGTCTATATGTTATTTTCCACCATATTGCCGTCTTTTGGCAATGTGAGGGCCCGGAAACCT
GGCCCTGTCTTCTTGACGAGCATTCCTAGGGGTCTTTCCCCTCTCGCCAAAGGAATGCAAGGTCTGTTGA
ATGTCGTGAAGGAAGCAGTTCCTCTGGTAGCTTCTTGAAGACAAACAACGTCTGTAGCGACCCTTTGCAG
GCAGCGGAACCCCCCACCTGGCGACAGGTGCCTCTGCGGCCAAAAGCCACGTGTATAAGATACACCTGCA
AAGGCGGCACAACCCCAGTGCCACGTTGTGAGTTGGATAGTTGTGGAAAGAGTCAAATGGCTCTCCTCAA
GCGTATTCAACAAGGGGCTGAAGGATGCCCAGAAGGTACCCCATTGTATGGGATCTGATCTGGGGCCTCG
GTACACATGCTTTACATGTGTTTAGTCGAGGTTAAAAAAACGTCTAGGCCCCCCGAACCACGGGGACGTG
GTTTTCCTTTGAAAAACACGATGATAATATGGCCACAACCATGGTGAGCAAGGGCGAGGAGCTGTTCACC
GGGGTGGTGCCCATCCTGGTCGAGCTGGACGGCGACGTAAACGGCCACAAGTTCAGCGTGAGGGGCGAGG
GCGAGGGCGATGCCACCAACGGCAAGCTGACCCTGAAGTTCATCTGCACCACCGGCAAGCTGCCCGTGCC
CTGGCCCACCCTCGTGACCACCCTGAGCCACGGCGTGCAGTGCTTCGCCCGCTACCCCGACCACATGAAG
CAGCACGACTTCTTCAAGTCCGCCATGCCCGAAGGCTACGTCCAGGAGCGCACCATCTTCTTCAAGGACG
ACGGCACCTACAAGACCCGCGCCGAGGTGAAGTTCGAGGGCGACACCCTGGTGAACCGCATCGAGCTGAA
GGGCGTCGACTTCAAGGAGGACGGCAACATCCTGGGGCACAAGCTGGAGTACAACTTCAACAGCCACAAC
ATCTATATCATGGCCGTCAAGCAGAAGAACGGCATCAAGGTGAACTTCAAGATCCGCCACAACGTGGAGG
ACGGCAGCGTGCAGCTCGCCGACCACTACCAGCAGAACACCCCCATCGGCGACGGCCCCGTGCTGCTGCC
CGACAGCCACTACCTGAGCACCCAGTCCGTGCTGAGCAAAGACCCCAACGAGAAGCGCGATCACATGGTC
CTGCTGGAGTTCCGCACCGCCGCCGGGATCACTCTCGGCATGGACGAGCTGTACAAGTAAACCGGTGCTC
GAGGTACCGATGAATAGCTAAGGTAGAGGCCGCAGGTAAGTATCAAGGTTACAAGACAGGTTTAAGGAGA
CCAATAGAAACTGGGCTTGTCGAGACAGAGAAGACTCTTGCGTTTCTGATAGGCACCTATTGGTCTTACT
GACATCCACTTTGCCTTTCTCTCCACAGGTGTCGACAATCAACCTCTGGATTACAAAATTTGTGAAAGAT
TGACTGGTATTCTTAACTATGTTGCTCCTTTTACGCTATGTGGATACGCTGCTTTAATGCCTTTGTATCA
TGCTATTGCTTCCCGTATGGCTTTCATTTTCTCCTCCTTGTATAAATCCTGGTTGCTGTCTCTTTATGAG
GAGTTGTGGCCCGTTGTCAGGCAACGTGGCGTGGTGTGCACTGTGTTTGCTGACGCAACCCCCACTGGTT
GGGGCATTGCCACCACCTGTCAGCTCCTTTCCGGGACTTTCGCTTTCCCCCTCCCTATTGCCACGGCGGA
ACTCATCGCCGCCTGCCTTGCCCGCTGCTGGACAGGGGCTCGGCTGTTGGGCACTGACAATTCCGTGGTG
TTGTCGGGGAAGCTGACGTCCTTTCCATGGCTGCTCGCCTGTGTTGCCACCTGGATTCTGCGCGGGACGT
CCTTCTGCTACGTCCCTTCGGCCCTCAATCCAGCGGACCTTCCTTCCCGCGGCCTGCTGCCGGCTCTGCG
GCCTCTTCCGCGTCTTCGCCTTCGCCCTCAGACGAGTCGGATCTCCCTTTGGGCCGCCTCCCCGCCTGGA
ATTCGAGCTCGGTACGATCAGCCTCGACTGTGCCTTCTAGTTGCCAGCCATCTGTTGTTTGCCCCTCCCC
CGTGCCTTCCTTGACCCTGGAAGGTGCCACTCCCACTGTCCTTTCCTAATAAAATGAGGAAATTGCATCG
CATTGTCTGAGTAGGTGTCATTCTATTCTGGGGGGTGGGGTGGGGCAGGACAGCAAGGGGGAGGATTGGG
AAGACAATAGCCCAGCTTTTGTTCCCTTTAGTGAGGGTTAATTGCGCGCTTGGCGTAATCATGGTCATAG
CTGTTTCCTGTGTGAAATTGTTATCCGCTAATTCACTCCTCAGGTGCAGGCTGCCTATCAGAAGGTGGTG
GCTGGTGTGGCCAATGCCCTGGCTCACAAATACCACTGAGATCTTTTTCCCTCTGCCAAAAATTATGGGG
ACATCATGAAGCCCCTTGAGCATCTGACTTCTGGCTAATAAAGGAAATTTATTTTCATTGCAATAGTGTG
TTGGAATTTTTTGTGTCTCTCACTCGGAAGGACATATGGGAGGGCAAATCATTTAAAACATCAGAATGAG
TATTTGGTTTAGAGTTTGGCAACATATGCCCATATGCTGGCTGCCATGAACAAAGGTTGGCTATAAAGAG
GTCATCAGTATATGAAACAGCCCCCTGCTGTCCATTCCTTATTCCATAGAAAAGCCTTGACTTGAGGTTA
GATTTTTTTTATATTTTGTTTTGTGTTATTTTTTTCTTTAACATCCCTAAAATTTTCCTTACATGTTTTA
CTAGCCAGATTTTTCCTCCTCTCCTGACTACTCCCAGTCATAGCTGTCCCTCTTCTCTTATGGAGATCGG
CCGGCCGCCGGCGTCGACGCGCGCGGCCGCGGCGCGCCGTTGCTGGCGTTTTTCCATAGGCTCCGCCCCC
CTGACGAGCATCACAAAAATCGACGCTCAAGTCAGAGGTGGCGAAACCCGACAGGACTATAAAGATACCA
GGCGTTTCCCCCTGGAAGCTCCCTCGTGCGCTCTCCTGTTCCGACCCTGCCGCTTACCGGATACCTGTCC
GCCTTTCTCCCTTCGGGAAGCGTGGCGCTTTCTCATAGCTCACGCTGTAGGTATCTCAGTTCGGTGTAGG
TCGTTCGCTCCAAGCTGGGCTGTGTGCACGAACCCCCCGTTCAGCCCGACCGCTGCGCCTTATCCGGTAA
CTATCGTCTTGAGTCCAACCCGGTAAGACACGACTTATCGCCACTGGCAGCAGCCACTGGTAACAGGATT
AGCAGAGCGAGGTATGTAGGCGGTGCTACAGAGTTCTTGAAGTGGTGGCCTAACTACGGCTACACTAGAA
GAACAGTATTTGGTATCTGCGCTCTGCTGAAGCCAGTTACCTTCGGAAAAAGAGTTGGTAGCTCTTGATC
CGGCAAACAAACCACCGCTGGTAGCGGTGGTTTTTTTGTTTGCAAGCAGCAGATTACGCGCAGAAAAAAA
GGATCTCAAGAAGATCCTTTGATCTTTTCTACGGGGTCTGACGCTCAGTGGAACGAAAACTCACGTTAAG
GGATTTTGGTCATGAGATTATCAAAAAGGATCTTCACCTAGATCCTTTTAAATTAAAAATGAAGTTTTAA
ATCAATCTAAAGTATATATGAGTAAACTTGGTCTGACAGTTACCAATGCTTAATCAGTGAGGCACCTATC
TCAGCGATCTGTCTATTTCGTTCATCCATAGTTGCCTGACTCCCCGTCGTGTAGATAACTACGATACGGG
AGGGCTTACCATCTGGCCCCAGTGCTGCAATGATACCGCGAGACCCACGCTCACCGGCTCCAGATTTATC
AGCAATAAACCAGCCAGCCGGAAGGGCCGAGCGCAGAAGTGGTCCTGCAACTTTATCCGCCTCCATCCAG
TCTATTAATTGTTGCCGGGAAGCTAGAGTAAGTAGTTCGCCAGTTAATAGTTTGCGCAACGTTGTTGCCA
TTGCTACAGGCATCGTGGTGTCACGCTCGTCGTTTGGTATGGCTTCATTCAGCTCCGGTTCCCAACGATC
AAGGCGAGTTACATGATCCCCCATGTTGTGCAAAAAAGCGGTTAGCTCCTTCGGTCCTCCGATCGTTGTC
AGAAGTAAGTTGGCCGCAGTGTTATCACTCATGGTTATGGCAGCACTGCATAATTCTCTTACTGTCATGC
CATCCGTAAGATGCTTTTCTGTGACTGGTGAGTACTCAACCAAGTCATTCTGAGAATAGTGTATGCGGCG
ACCGAGTTGCTCTTGCCCGGCGTCAATACGGGATAATACCGCGCCACATAGCAGAACTTTAAAAGTGCTC
ATCATTGGAAAACGTTCTTCGGGGCGAAAACTCTCAAGGATCTTACCGCTGTTGAGATCCAGTTCGATGT
AACCCACTCGTGCACCCAACTGATCTTCAGCATCTTTTACTTTCACCAGCGTTTCTGGGTGAGCAAAAAC
AGGAAGGCAAAATGCCGCAAAAAAGGGAATAAGGGCGACACGGAAATGTTGAATACTCATACTCTTCCTT
TTTCAATATTATTGAAGCATTTATCAGGGTTATTGTCTCATGAGCGGATACATATTTGAATGTATTTAGA
AAAATAAACAAATAGGGGTTCCGCGCACATTTCCCCGAAAAGTGCCACCTGACGTCTAAGAAACCATTAT
TATCATGACATTAACCTATAAAAATAGGCGTATCACGAGGCCCTTTCGTCTACGCGCGCGCCGGCGGCGC
GCCGTCGACGGCCGGCCGCGGCCGC
Features (pLannotate 1.2.2; 17 found; start..end, strand, type, name):
    155..532     +  enhancer       CMV enhancer: human cytomegalovirus immediate early enhancer
    534..733     +  promoter       CMV promoter: human cytomegalovirus (CMV) immediate early promoter
    872..1004    +  intron         chimeric intron: chimera between introns from human β-globin and immunoglobulin heavy chain genes
   1025..1651    +  CDS            mVenus (fragment): mVenus is a basic (constitutively fluorescent) yellow fluorescent protein published in 2006, derived from Aequorea victoria. It is reported to be a rapidly-maturing monomer with moderate acid sensitivity.
   1712..2797    +  CDS            Tln1 (fragment): TLN1_MOUSE - Also known as Tln. Experimental evidence at protein level: Swiss-Prot protein existence level 1. Probably involved in connections of major cytoskeletal structures to the plasma membrane. High molecular weight cytoskeletal protein concentrated at regions of cell-substratum contact and, in lymphocytes, at cell-cell contacts. From Mus musculus (Mouse).
   2814..3400    +  misc_feature   IRES2: internal ribosome entry site (IRES) of the encephalomyocarditis virus (EMCV)
   3401..4120    +  CDS            EBFP2: enhanced blue variant of GFP (Ai et al., 2007) mammalian codon-optimized
   4166..4298    +  intron         chimeric intron: chimera between introns from human β-globin and immunoglobulin heavy chain genes
   4307..4895    +  misc_feature   WPRE: woodchuck hepatitis virus posttranscriptional regulatory element
   4899..4915    +  misc_feature   MCS (fragment): pUC18/19 multiple cloning site
   4928..5039    +  polyA_signal   bGH poly(A) signal: bovine growth hormone polyadenylation signal
   5135..5153    -  promoter       T3 promoter: promoter for bacteriophage T3 RNA polymerase
   5212..5286    +  CDS            HBB (fragment): HBB_PONPY - Experimental evidence at transcript level: Swiss-Prot protein existence level 2. Involved in oxygen transport from the lung to the various peripheral tissues. From Pongo pygmaeus (Bornean orangutan).
   5357..5412    +  polyA_signal   β-globin poly(A) signal: rabbit β-globin polyadenylation signal (Gil and Proudfoot, 1987)
   5791..6379    -  rep_origin     ori: high-copy-number ColE1/pMB1/pBR322/pUC origin of replication
   6550..7410    -  CDS            AmpR: β-lactamase; bla; confers resistance to ampicillin, carbenicillin, and related antibiotics
   7411..7515    -  promoter       AmpR promoter: bla
