[The description below was written by a language model from this plasmid's Addgene catalogue record and pLannotate feature annotations shown in this document.]
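Description:
pRDAX-544 N-Tag Venus210[1] L20 Tln1(rod) EBPF2 is a custom-built mammalian expression plasmid of 7,655 nt designed as a protein–protein interaction assay vector for bimolecular or trimolecular fluorescence complementation (BiFC/TriFC). It is propagated in E. coli through a high-copy ColE1/pUC-type origin and selected with ampicillin via the β-lactamase gene and its native promoter. No mammalian selection marker is annotated, so it appears suited to transient transfection.

The expression cassette is driven by the human CMV immediate early enhancer and promoter, followed by a chimeric β-globin/immunoglobulin intron that promotes efficient processing of the transcript. The first open reading frame begins with a fragment of mVenus. Judging from the plasmid name, this is the N-terminal split portion ending near residue 210. It is placed as an N-terminal tag and joined, apparently through a linker (the "L20" in the name), to a fragment of mouse talin-1 (Tln1) corresponding to part of the rod domain. The Venus fragment is expected to be non-fluorescent by itself. Yellow fluorescence should be reconstituted only when a binding partner carrying the complementary Venus fragment brings the two pieces together.

Downstream, an EMCV IRES directs translation of EBFP2 from the same transcript. This gives a constitutive blue reporter that marks transfected cells and can serve to normalise the complementation signal to expression level. A second chimeric intron, a WPRE and the bGH polyadenylation signal enhance and terminate expression. A β-globin fragment with a rabbit β-globin poly(A) signal and a T3 promoter also lie in the backbone. The cloning sites used for the insert are not recorded.
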