Addgene plasmid #130023: pRDAX-544 N-Tag Venus210[1] L20 Tln1(rod) EBPF2
Purpose: PPI (BiFC/TriFC) assay vector
Depositing lab: Gary Lewin. Depositing organization: Max-Delbrueck-Centrum fuer Molekulare Medizin (MDC).
Backbone
  Vector backbone: custom built
  Vector type: Mammalian Expression
Growth in bacteria
  Bacterial resistance: Ampicillin, 100 μg/mL
  Growth temperature: 37°C
  Growth strain: DH5alpha
  Copy number: High Copy
Gene/Insert
  Gene/Insert name: Tln1 rod
  Species: M. musculus (mouse)
  Cloning method: Restriction Enzyme; 5′ cloning site unknown (unknown if destroyed); 3′ cloning site unknown (unknown if destroyed)
Terms and licenses: Academic/Nonprofit Terms; Industry Terms: Not Available to Industry
How to cite: pRDAX-544 N-Tag Venus210[1] L20 Tln1(rod) EBPF2 was a gift from Gary Lewin (Addgene plasmid # 130023 ; http://n2t.net/addgene:130023 ; RRID:Addgene_130023)
